Addgene plasmid #247621: pFA6a-mIAA7-mCherry-kanNP1
Purpose: Yeast gene tagging with mIAA7
Depositing lab: Sebastian Schuck. Depositing organization: Universitaet Heidelberg. Publication: Systematic evaluation of tools for auxin-inducible protein degradation in budding yeast. Hubbe P, Sharma C, Pajonk O, Peters N, Guschtschin-Schmidt N, Friemel N, Schuck S. Mol Biol Cell. 2026 Feb 1;37(2):mr2. doi: 10.1091/mbc.E25-12-0571. Epub 2025 Dec 16. PubMed 41400934.
Backbone
  Vector backbone: pFA6a
  Vector type: Yeast Expression
Growth in bacteria
  Bacterial resistance: Ampicillin, 100 μg/mL
  Growth temperature: 37°C
  Growth strain: DH5alpha
  Copy number: High Copy
Gene/Insert
  Gene/Insert name: mIAA7
  Species: A. thaliana (mustard weed)
  Tag / fusion protein: mCherry (C terminal on insert)
  Cloning method: Gibson Cloning
Terms and licenses: Academic/Nonprofit Terms; Industry Terms: Not Available to Industry
Depositor comments: Also known as pSS1617. Please visit https://doi.org/10.1101/2025.09.24.678194 for bioRxiv preprint.
How to cite: pFA6a-mIAA7-mCherry-kanNP1 was a gift from Sebastian Schuck (Addgene plasmid # 247621 ; http://n2t.net/addgene:247621 ; RRID:Addgene_247621)
