[The description below was written by a language model from this plasmid's Addgene catalogue record and pLannotate feature annotations shown in this document.]
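Description:
pFA6a-mIAA7-mCherry-kanNP1 (also known as pSS1617) is a pFA6a-series tagging plasmid for budding yeast, about 5.2 kb. It supplies a cassette for fusing an auxin-inducible degron and a red fluorescent reporter to the C terminus of a chromosomal gene. It is maintained in E. coli through a high-copy ColE1/pUC-type origin with ampicillin selection from bla and its native promoter. No yeast replication origin is annotated, which fits the usual role of pFA6a plasmids as templates for amplifying integration cassettes rather than as episomal expression vectors. Flanking SP6 and T7 promoters and short lacI, rop and bom fragments are backbone remnants.

The payload begins with mIAA7, a short fragment of the Arabidopsis thaliana Aux/IAA protein IAA7 (AXR2). Aux/IAA proteins are naturally short-lived, and such fragments serve as degrons that trigger auxin-dependent degradation of a fused protein in cells with a compatible auxin receptor F-box protein. That receptor is not encoded on this plasmid. The degron is followed directly by mCherry, so the tagged protein's abundance and localisation can be followed by fluorescence, and the fusion ends in the S. cerevisiae ADH1 terminator. No promoter is annotated upstream of the degron, consistent with expression coming from the tagged gene's own promoter after integration.

Downstream lies the selection module, an aminoglycoside phosphotransferase (KanR) coding sequence with the Ashbya gossypii TEF terminator, as in kanMX-type markers that confer G418 resistance in yeast. The roughly 570 bp region upstream of KanR is unannotated, so the marker's promoter is not stated. The "kanNP1" name may refer to a variant here, but the record does not explain it. The plasmid comes from a systematic comparison of auxin-inducible degradation tools in budding yeast.
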