Features (pLannotate 1.2.2; 13 found; start..end, strand, type, name):
     13..264     +  CDS            IAA7 (fragment): IAA7_ARATH - Also known as AXR2. Experimental evidence at protein level: Swiss-Prot protein existence level 1. Aux/IAA proteins are short-lived transcriptional factors that function as repressors of early auxin response genes at low auxin concentrations. Repression is thought to result from the interaction with auxin response factors (ARFs), proteins that bind to the auxin- responsive promoter element (AuxRE). Formation of heterodimers with ARF proteins may alter their ability to modulate early auxin response genes expression. From Arabidopsis thaliana (Mouse-ear cress).
    271..978     +  CDS            mCherry: monomeric derivative of DsRed fluorescent protein (Shaner et al., 2004) mammalian codon-optimized
    999..1186    +  terminator     ADH1 terminator: S. cerevisiae ADH1; transcription terminator for the S. cerevisiae alcohol dehydrogenase 1 (ADH1) gene
   1760..2569    +  CDS            KanR: aminoglycoside phosphotransferase; aph(3')-Ia; confers resistance to kanamycin
   2575..2772    +  terminator     TEF terminator: Ashbya gossypii TEF terminator
   2877..2895    -  promoter       T7 promoter: promoter for bacteriophage T7 RNA polymerase
   2917..2970    -  CDS            lacI (fragment): lac repressor; lacI; The lac repressor binds to the lac operator to inhibit transcription in E. coli. This inhibition can be relieved by adding lactose or isopropyl-β-D-thiogalactopyranoside (IPTG).
   3153..3741    -  rep_origin     ori: high-copy-number ColE1/pMB1/pBR322/pUC origin of replication
   3912..4772    -  CDS            AmpR: β-lactamase; bla; confers resistance to ampicillin, carbenicillin, and related antibiotics
   4773..4877    -  promoter       AmpR promoter: bla
   4972..5007    +  CDS            rop (fragment): Rop protein, which maintains plasmids at low copy number; rop
   5109..5160    +  misc_feature   bom (fragment): basis of mobility region from pBR322
   5223..5241    +  promoter       SP6 promoter: promoter for bacteriophage SP6 RNA polymerase
>Addgene plasmid #247621 | pFA6a-mIAA7-mCherry-kanNP1 | addgene full sequence | sequence record 498780 | Addgene NGS Result
ACGCGGCCGCCAGCTGAAGCTTCGTACGCTGCAGGTCGACGGATCCCCGGGTTAATTAACGGCTTCTCTG
AGACCGTGGACCTGATGCTGAACCTGCAGTCCAATAAGGAGGGCTCTGTGGATCTGAAGAACGTGAGCGC
CGTGCCTAAGGAGAAGACCACACTGAAGGACCCATCCAAGCCCCCTGCCAAGGCACAGGTGGTGGGATGG
CCACCCGTGCGGAACTACAGAAAGAATATGATGACCCAGCAGAAGACAAGCTCCTCCGGAGTGAGCAAGG
GCGAGGAGGATAACATGGCCATCATCAAGGAGTTCATGCGCTTCAAGGTGCACATGGAGGGCTCCGTGAA
CGGCCACGAGTTTGAGATCGAGGGCGAGGGCGAGGGCCGCCCCTACGAGGGCACCCAGACCGCCAAGCTG
AAGGTGACCAAGGGTGGCCCCCTGCCCTTCGCCTGGGACATCCTGTCCCCTCAGTTCATGTACGGCTCCA
AGGCCTACGTGAAGCACCCCGCCGACATCCCCGACTACTTGAAGCTGTCCTTCCCCGAGGGCTTCAAGTG
GGAGCGCGTGATGAACTTCGAGGACGGCGGCGTGGTGACCGTGACCCAGGACTCCTCCCTGCAGGACGGC
GAGTTCATCTACAAGGTGAAGCTGCGCGGCACCAACTTCCCCTCCGACGGCCCCGTAATGCAGAAGAAGA
CCATGGGCTGGGAGGCCTCCTCCGAGCGGATGTACCCCGAGGACGGCGCCCTGAAGGGCGAGATCAAGCA
GAGGCTGAAGCTGAAGGACGGCGGCCACTACGACGCTGAGGTCAAGACCACCTACAAGGCCAAGAAGCCC
GTGCAGCTGCCCGGCGCCTACAACGTCAACATCAAGTTGGACATCACCTCCCACAACGAGGACTACACCA
TCGTGGAACAGTACGAACGCGCCGAGGGCCGCCACTCCACCGGCGGCATGGACGAGCTGTACAAGTAGGG
CGCGCCACTTCTAAATAAGCGAATTTCTTATGATTTATGATTTTTATTATTAAATAAGTTATAAAAAAAA
TAAGTGTATACAAATTTTAAAGTGACTCTTAGGTTTTAAAACGAAAATTCTTATTCTTGAGTAACTCTTT
CCTGTAGGTCAGGTTGCTTTCTCAGGTATAGTATGAGGTCGCTCTTATTGACCACACCTCTACCGGCAGA
TCCGCTAGGGATAACAGGGTAATATAGATCTGTTTAGCTTGCCTCGTCCCCTACGTTAGTGTGAGCGGGA
TTTAAACTGTGAGGACCTTAATACATTCAGACACTTCTGCGGTATCACCCTACTTATTCCCTTCGAGATT
ATATCTAGGAACCCATCAGGTTGGTGGAAGATTACCCGTTCTAAGACTTTTCAGCTTCCTCTATTGATGT
TACACCTGGACACCCCTTTTCTGGCATCCAGTTTTTAATCTTCAGTGGCATGTGAGATTCTCCGAAATTA
ATTAAAGCAATCACACAATTCTCTCGGATACCACCTCGGTTGAAACTGACAGGTGGTTTGTTACGCATGC
TAATGCAAAGGAGCCTATATACCTTTGGCTCGGCTGCTGTAACAGGGAATATAAAGGGCAGCATAATTTA
GGAGTTTAGTGAACTTGCAACATTTACTATTTTCCCTTCTTACGTAAATATTTTTCTTTTTAATTCTAAA
TCAATCTTTTTCAATTTTTTGTTTGTATTCTTTTCTTGCTTAAATCTATAACTACAAAAAACACATACAT
AAACTAAAAATGGGTAAGGAAAAGACTCACGTTTCGAGGCCGCGATTAAATTCCAACATGGATGCTGATT
TATATGGGTATAAATGGGCTCGCGATAATGTCGGGCAATCAGGTGCGACAATCTATCGATTGTATGGGAA
GCCCGATGCGCCAGAGTTGTTTCTGAAACATGGCAAAGGTAGCGTTGCCAATGATGTTACAGATGAGATG
GTCAGACTAAACTGGCTGACGGAATTTATGCCTCTTCCGACCATCAAGCATTTTATCCGTACTCCTGATG
ATGCATGGTTACTCACCACTGCGATCCCCGGCAAAACAGCATTCCAGGTATTAGAAGAATATCCTGATTC
AGGTGAAAATATTGTTGATGCGCTGGCAGTGTTCCTGCGCCGGTTGCATTCGATTCCTGTTTGTAATTGT
CCTTTTAACAGCGATCGCGTATTTCGTCTCGCTCAGGCGCAATCACGAATGAATAACGGTTTGGTTGATG
CGAGTGATTTTGATGACGAGCGTAATGGCTGGCCTGTTGAACAAGTCTGGAAAGAAATGCATAAGCTTTT
GCCATTCTCACCGGATTCAGTCGTCACTCATGGTGATTTCTCACTTGATAACCTTATTTTTGACGAGGGG
AAATTAATAGGTTGTATTGATGTTGGACGAGTCGGAATCGCAGACCGATACCAGGATCTTGCCATCCTAT
GGAACTGCCTCGGTGAGTTTTCTCCTTCATTACAGAAACGGCTTTTTCAAAAATATGGTATTGATAATCC
TGATATGAATAAATTGCAGTTTCATTTGATGCTCGATGAGTTTTTCTAATCAGTACTGACAATAAAAAGA
TTCTTGTTTTCAAGAACTTGTCATTTGTATAGTTTTTTTATATTGTAGTTGTTCTATTTTAATCAAATGT
TAGCGTGATTTATATTTTTTTTCGCCTCGACATCATCTGCCCAGATGCGAAGTTAAGTGCGCAGAAAGTA
ATATCATGCGTCAATCGTATGTGAATGCTGGTCGCTATACTGCTGTCGATTCGATACTAACGCCGCCATC
CAGTTTAAACGAGCTCGAATTCATCGATGATATCAGATCCACTAGTGGCCTATGCGGCCGCGGATCTGCC
GGTCTCCCTATAGTGAGTCGTATTAATTTCGATAAGCCAGGTTAACCTGCATTAATGAATCGGCCAACGC
GCGGGGAGAGGCGGTTTGCGTATTGGGCGCTCTTCCGCTTCCTCGCTCACTGACTCGCTGCGCTCGGTCG
TTCGGCTGCGGCGAGCGGTATCAGCTCACTCAAAGGCGGTAATACGGTTATCCACAGAATCAGGGGATAA
CGCAGGAAAGAACATGTGAGCAAAAGGCCAGCAAAAGGCCAGGAACCGTAAAAAGGCCGCGTTGCTGGCG
TTTTTCCATAGGCTCCGCCCCCCTGACGAGCATCACAAAAATCGACGCTCAAGTCAGAGGTGGCGAAACC
CGACAGGACTATAAAGATACCAGGCGTTTCCCCCTGGAAGCTCCCTCGTGCGCTCTCCTGTTCCGACCCT
GCCGCTTACCGGATACCTGTCCGCCTTTCTCCCTTCGGGAAGCGTGGCGCTTTCTCATAGCTCACGCTGT
AGGTATCTCAGTTCGGTGTAGGTCGTTCGCTCCAAGCTGGGCTGTGTGCACGAACCCCCCGTTCAGCCCG
ACCGCTGCGCCTTATCCGGTAACTATCGTCTTGAGTCCAACCCGGTAAGACACGACTTATCGCCACTGGC
AGCAGCCACTGGTAACAGGATTAGCAGAGCGAGGTATGTAGGCGGTGCTACAGAGTTCTTGAAGTGGTGG
CCTAACTACGGCTACACTAGAAGAACAGTATTTGGTATCTGCGCTCTGCTGAAGCCAGTTACCTTCGGAA
AAAGAGTTGGTAGCTCTTGATCCGGCAAACAAACCACCGCTGGTAGCGGTGGTTTTTTTGTTTGCAAGCA
GCAGATTACGCGCAGAAAAAAAGGATCTCAAGAAGATCCTTTGATCTTTTCTACGGGGTCTGACGCTCAG
TGGAACGAAAACTCACGTTAAGGGATTTTGGTCATGAGATTATCAAAAAGGATCTTCACCTAGATCCTTT
TAAATTAAAAATGAAGTTTTAAATCAATCTAAAGTATATATGAGTAAACTTGGTCTGACAGTTACCAATG
CTTAATCAGTGAGGCACCTATCTCAGCGATCTGTCTATTTCGTTCATCCATAGTTGCCTGACTCCCCGTC
GTGTAGATAACTACGATACGGGAGGGCTTACCATCTGGCCCCAGTGCTGCAATGATACCGCGAGACCCAC
GCTCACCGGCTCCAGATTTATCAGCAATAAACCAGCCAGCCGGAAGGGCCGAGCGCAGAAGTGGTCCTGC
AACTTTATCCGCCTCCATCCAGTCTATTAATTGTTGCCGGGAAGCTAGAGTAAGTAGTTCGCCAGTTAAT
AGTTTGCGCAACGTTGTTGCCATTGCTACAGGCATCGTGGTGTCACGCTCGTCGTTTGGTATGGCTTCAT
TCAGCTCCGGTTCCCAACGATCAAGGCGAGTTACATGATCCCCCATGTTGTGCAAAAAAGCGGTTAGCTC
CTTCGGTCCTCCGATCGTTGTCAGAAGTAAGTTGGCCGCAGTGTTATCACTCATGGTTATGGCAGCACTG
CATAATTCTCTTACTGTCATGCCATCCGTAAGATGCTTTTCTGTGACTGGTGAGTACTCAACCAAGTCAT
TCTGAGAATAGTGTATGCGGCGACCGAGTTGCTCTTGCCCGGCGTCAATACGGGATAATACCGCGCCACA
TAGCAGAACTTTAAAAGTGCTCATCATTGGAAAACGTTCTTCGGGGCGAAAACTCTCAAGGATCTTACCG
CTGTTGAGATCCAGTTCGATGTAACCCACTCGTGCACCCAACTGATCTTCAGCATCTTTTACTTTCACCA
GCGTTTCTGGGTGAGCAAAAACAGGAAGGCAAAATGCCGCAAAAAAGGGAATAAGGGCGACACGGAAATG
TTGAATACTCATACTCTTCCTTTTTCAATATTATTGAAGCATTTATCAGGGTTATTGTCTCATGAGCGGA
TACATATTTGAATGTATTTAGAAAAATAAACAAATAGGGGTTCCGCGCACATTTCCCCGAAAAGTGCCAC
CTGACGTCTAAGAAACCATTATTATCATGACATTAACCTATAAAAATAGGCGTATCACGAGGCCCTTTCG
TCTCGCGCGTTTCGGTGATGACGGTGAAAACCTCTGACACATGCAGCTCCCGGAGACGGTCACAGCTTGT
CTGTAAGCGGATGCCGGGAGCAGACAAGCCCGTCAGGGCGCGTCAGCGGGTGTTGGCGGGTGTCGGGGCT
GGCTTAACTATGCGGCATCAGAGCAGATTGTACTGAGAGTGCACCATATGGACATATTGTCGTTAGAACG
CGGCTACAATTAATACATAACCTTATGTATCATACACATACGATTTAGGTGACACTATAGA
